>Addgene plasmid #27362 | LeGO-iC | depositor full sequence | sequence record 12909 | Author sequence
GTCGACGGATCGGGAGATCTCCCGATCCCCTATGGTGCACTCTCAGTACAATCTGCTCTGATGCCGCATA
GTTAAGCCAGTATCTGCTCCCTGCTTGTGTGTTGGAGGTCGCTGAGTAGTGCGCGAGCAAAATTTAAGCT
ACAACAAGGCAAGGCTTGACCGACAATTGCATGAAGAATCTGCTTAGGGTTAGGCGTTTTGCGCTGCTTC
GCGATGTACGGGCCAGATATACGCGTTGACATTGATTATTGACTAGTTATTAATAGTAATCAATTACGGG
GTCATTAGTTCATAGCCCATATATGGAGTTCCGCGTTACATAACTTACGGTAAATGGCCCGCCTGGCTGA
CCGCCCAACGACCCCCGCCCATTGACGTCAATAATGACGTATGTTCCCATAGTAACGCCAATAGGGACTT
TCCATTGACGTCAATGGGTGGAGTATTTACGGTAAACTGCCCACTTGGCAGTACATCAAGTGTATCATAT
GCCAAGTACGCCCCCTATTGACGTCAATGACGGTAAATGGCCCGCCTGGCATTATGCCCAGTACATGACC
TTATGGGACTTTCCTACTTGGCAGTACATCTACGTATTAGTCATCGCTATTACCATGGTGATGCGGTTTT
GGCAGTACATCAATGGGCGTGGATAGCGGTTTGACTCACGGGGATTTCCAAGTCTCCACCCCATTGACGT
CAATGGGAGTTTGTTTTGGCACCAAAATCAACGGGACTTTCCAAAATGTCGTAACAACTCCGCCCCATTG
ACGCAAATGGGCGGTAGGCGTGTACGGTGGGAGGTCTATATAAGCAGCGCGTTTTGCCTGTACTGGGTCT
CTCTGGTTAGACCAGATCTGAGCCTGGGAGCTCTCTGGCTAACTAGGGAACCCACTGCTTAAGCCTCAAT
AAAGCTTGCCTTGAGTGCTTCAAGTAGTGTGTGCCCGTCTGTTGTGTGACTCTGGTAACTAGAGATCCCT
CAGACCCTTTTAGTCAGTGTGGAAAATCTCTAGCAGTGGCGCCCGAACAGGGACTTGAAAGCGAAAGGGA
AACCAGAGGAGCTCTCTCGACGCAGGACTCGGCTTGCTGAAGCGCGCACGGCAAGAGGCGAGGGGCGGCG
ACTGGTGAGTACGCCAAAAATTTTGACTAGCGGAGGCTAGAAGGAGAGAGATGGGTGCGAGAGCGTCAGT
ATTAAGCGGGGGAGAATTAGATCGCGATGGGAAAAAATTCGGTTAAGGCCAGGGGGAAAGAAAAAATATA
AATTAAAACATATAGTATGGGCAAGCAGGGAGCTAGAACGATTCGCAGTTAATCCTGGCCTGTTAGAAAC
ATCAGAAGGCTGTAGACAAATACTGGGACAGCTACAACCATCCCTTCAGACAGGATCAGAAGAACTTAGA
TCATTATATAATACAGTAGCAACCCTCTATTGTGTGCATCAAAGGATAGAGATAAAAGACACCAAGGAAG
CTTTAGACAAGATAGAGGAAGAGCAAAACAAAAGTAAGACCACCGCACAGCAAGCGGCCGGCCGCGCTGA
TCTTCAGACCTGGAGGAGGAGATATGAGGGACAATTGGAGAAGTGAATTATATAAATATAAAGTAGTAAA
AATTGAACCATTAGGAGTAGCACCCACCAAGGCAAAGAGAAGAGTGGTGCAGAGAGAAAAAAGAGCAGTG
GGAATAGGAGCTTTGTTCCTTGGGTTCTTGGGAGCAGCAGGAAGCACTATGGGCGCAGCGTCAATGACGC
TGACGGTACAGGCCAGACAATTATTGTCTGGTATAGTGCAGCAGCAGAACAATTTGCTGAGGGCTATTGA
GGCGCAACAGCATCTGTTGCAACTCACAGTCTGGGGCATCAAGCAGCTCCAGGCAAGAATCCTGGCTGTG
GAAAGATACCTAAAGGATCAACAGCTCCTGGGGATTTGGGGTTGCTCTGGAAAACTCATTTGCACCACTG
CTGTGCCTTGGAATGCTAGTTGGAGTAATAAATCTCTGGAACAGATTTGGAATCACACGACCTGGATGGA
GTGGGACAGAGAAATTAACAATTACACAAGCTTAATACACTCCTTAATTGAAGAATCGCAAAACCAGCAA
GAAAAGAATGAACAAGAATTATTGGAATTAGATAAATGGGCAAGTTTGTGGAATTGGTTTAACATAACAA
ATTGGCTGTGGTATATAAAATTATTCATAATGATAGTAGGAGGCTTGGTAGGTTTAAGAATAGTTTTTGC
TGTACTTTCTATAGTGAATAGAGTTAGGCAGGGATATTCACCATTATCGTTTCAGACCCACCTCCCAACC
CCGAGGGGACCCGACAGGCCCGAAGGAATAGAAGAAGAAGGTGGAGAGAGAGACAGAGACAGATCCATTC
GATTAGTGAACGGATCGGCACTGCGTGCGCCAATTCTGCAGACAAATGGCAGTATTCATCCACAATTTTA
AAAGAAAAGGGGGGATTGGGGGGTACAGTGCAGGGGAAAGAATAGTAGACATAATAGCAACAGACATACA
AACTAAAGAATTACAAAAACAAATTACAAAAATTCAAAATTTTCGGGTTTATTACAGGGACAGCAGAGAT
CCAGTTTGGTTAGTACCGGGCCCGCTCTAGAGATCCGACGCCGCCATCTCTAGGCCCGCGCCGGCCCCCT
CGCACAGACTTGTGGGAGAAGCTCGGCTACTCCCCTGCCCCGGTTAATTTGCATATAATATTTCCTAGTA
ACTATAGAGGCTTAATGTGCGATAAAAGACAGATAATCTGTTCTTTTTAATACTAGCTACATTTTACATG
ATAGGCTTGGATTTCTATAAGAGATACAAATACTAAATTATTATTTTAAAAAACAGCACAAAAGGAAACT
CACCCTAACTGTAAAGTAATTGTGTGTTTTGAGACTATAAATATCCCTTGGAGAAAAGCCTTGTTAACGC
GCGGTGACCCTCGAGGTCGACGGTATCGATAAGCTCGCTTCACGAGATTCCAGCAGGTCGAGGGACCTAA
TAACTTCGTATAGCATACATTATACGAAGTTATATTAAGGGTTCCAAGCTTAAGCGGCCGGCCGCTGAAA
GACCCCACCTGTAGGTTTGGCAAGCTAGCTGCAGTAACGCCATTTTGCAAGGCATGGAAAAATACCAAAC
CAAGAATAGAGAAGTTCAGATCAAGGGCGGGTACATGAAAATAGCTAACGTTGGGCCAAACAGGATATCT
GCGGTGAGCAGTTTCGGCCCCGGCCCGGGGCCAAGAACAGATGGTCACCGCAGTTTCGGCCCCGGCCCGA
GGCCAAGAACAGATGGTCCCCAGATATGGCCCAACCCTCAGCAGTTTCTTAAGACCCATCAGATGTTTCC
AGGCTCCCCCAAGGACCTGAAATGACCCTGCGCCTTATTTGAATTAACCAATCAGCCTGCTTCTCGCTTC
TGTTCGCGCGCTTCTGCTTCCCGAGCTCTATAAAAGAGCTCACAACCCCTCACTCGGCGCGCCAGTCCTC
CGATTGACTGAGTCGCCCGGATCCCAGTGTGGTGGTACGGGAATTCCTGCAGGCCTCGACGAGGGCCGGC
GCGCCGCGGCCGCTACGTAAATTCCGCCCCCCCCCCCCCTCTCCCTCCCCCCCCCCTAACGTTACTGGCC
GAAGCCGCTTGGAATAAGGCCGGTGTGCGTTTGTCTATATGTTATTTTCCACCATATTGCCGTCTTTTGG
CAATGTGAGGGCCCGGAAACCTGGCCCTGTCTTCTTGACGAGCATTCCTAGGGGTCTTTCCCCTCTCGCC
AAAGGAATGCAAGGTCTGTTGAATGTCGTGAAGGAAGCAGTTCCTCTGGAAGCTTCTTGAAGACAAACAA
CGTCTGTAGCGACCCTTTGCAGGCAGCGGAACCCCCCACCTGGCGACAGGTGCCTCTGCGGCCAAAAGCC
ACGTGTATAAGATACACCTGCAAAGGCGGCACAACCCCAGTGCCACGTTGTGAGTTGGATAGTTGTGGAA
AGAGTCAAATGGCTCTCCTCAAGCGTATTCAACAAGGGGCTGAAGGATGCCCAGAAGGTACCCCATTGTA
TGGGATCTGATCTGGGGCCTCGGTGCACATGCTTTACATGTGTTTAGTCGAGGTTAAAAAAACGTCTAGG
CCCCCCGAACCACGGGGACGTGGTTTTCCTTTGAAAAACACGATGATAATATGGCCACAACCATGGTGAG
CAAGGGCGAGGAGGATAACATGGCCATCATCAAGGAGTTCATGCGCTTCAAGGTGCACATGGAGGGCTCC
GTGAACGGCCACGAGTTCGAGATCGAGGGCGAGGGCGAGGGCCGCCCCTACGAGGGCACCCAGACCGCCA
AGCTGAAGGTGACCAAGGGTGGCCCCCTGCCCTTCGCCTGGGACATCCTGTCCCCTCAGTTCATGTACGG
CTCCAAGGCCTACGTGAAGCACCCCGCCGACATCCCCGACTACTTGAAGCTGTCCTTCCCCGAGGGCTTC
AAGTGGGAGCGCGTGATGAACTTCGAGGACGGCGGCGTGGTGACCGTGACCCAGGACTCCTCCCTGCAGG
ACGGCGAGTTCATCTACAAGGTGAAGCTGCGCGGCACCAACTTCCCCTCCGACGGCCCCGTAATGCAGAA
GAAGACCATGGGCTGGGAGGCCTCCTCCGAGCGGATGTACCCCGAGGACGGCGCCCTGAAGGGCGAGATC
AAGCAGAGGCTGAAGCTGAAGGACGGCGGCCACTACGACGCTGAGGTCAAGACCACCTACAAGGCCAAGA
AGCCCGTGCAGCTGCCCGGCGCCTACAACGTCAACATCAAGTTGGACATCACCTCCCACAACGAGGACTA
CACCATCGTGGAACAGTACGAACGCGCCGAGGGCCGCCACTCCACCGGCGGCATGGACGAGCTGTACAAG
TAAAGCGGCCGGCCGCCAGCACAGTGGTCGAAATTCGTCGAGGGACCTAATAACTTCGTATAGCATACAT
TATACGAAGTTATACATGTTTAAGGGTTCCGGTTCCACTAGGTACAATTCGATATCAAGCTTATCGATAA
TCAACCTCTGGATTACAAAATTTGTGAAAGATTGACTGGTATTCTTAACTATGTTGCTCCTTTTACGCTA
TGTGGATACGCTGCTTTAATGCCTTTGTATCATGCTATTGCTTCCCGTATGGCTTTCATTTTCTCCTCCT
TGTATAAATCCTGGTTGCTGTCTCTTTATGAGGAGTTGTGGCCCGTTGTCAGGCAACGTGGCGTGGTGTG
CACTGTGTTTGCTGACGCAACCCCCACTGGTTGGGGCATTGCCACCACCTGTCAGCTCCTTTCCGGGACT
TTCGCTTTCCCCCTCCCTATTGCCACGGCGGAACTCATCGCCGCCTGCCTTGCCCGCTGCTGGACAGGGG
CTCGGCTGTTGGGCACTGACAATTCCGTGGTGTTGTCGGGGAAATCATCGTCCTTTCCTTGGCTGCTCGC
CTGTGTTGCCACCTGGATTCTGCGCGGGACGTCCTTCTGCTACGTCCCTTCGGCCCTCAATCCAGCGGAC
CTTCCTTCCCGCGGCCTGCTGCCGGCTCTGCGGCCTCTTCCGCGTCTTCGCCTTCGCCCTCAGACGAGTC
GGATCTCCCTTTGGGCCGCCTCCCCGCATCGATACCGTCGACCTCGATCGAGACCTAGAAAAACATGGAG
CAATCACAAGTAGCAATACAGCAGCTACCAATGCTGATTGTGCCTGGCTAGAAGCACAAGAGGAGGAGGA
GGTGGGTTTTCCAGTCACACCTCAGGTACCTTTAAGACCAATGACTTACAAGGCAGCTGTAGATCTTAGC
CACTTTTTAAAAGAAAAGGGGGGACTGGAAGGGCTAATTCACTCCCAACGAAGACAAGATATCCTTGATC
TGTGGATCTACCACACACAAGGCTACTTCCCTGATTGGCAGAACTACACACCAGGGCCAGGGATCAGATA
TCCACTGACCTTTGGATGGTGCTACAAGCTAGTACCAGTTGAGCAAGAGAAGGTAGAAGAAGCCAATGAA
GGAGAGAACACCCGCTTGTTACACCCTGTGAGCCTGCATGGGATGGATGACCCGGAGAGAGAAGTATTAG
AGTGGAGGTTTGACAGCCGCCTAGCATTTCATCACATGGCCCGAGAGCTGCATCCGGACTGTACTGGGTC
TCTCTGGTTAGACCAGATCTGAGCCTGGGAGCTCTCTGGCTAACTAGGGAACCCACTGCTTAAGCCTCAA
TAAAGCTTGCCTTGAGTGCTTCAAGTAGTGTGTGCCCGTCTGTTGTGTGACTCTGGTAACTAGAGATCCC
TCAGACCCTTTTAGTCAGTGTGGAAAATCTCTAGCAGCATGTGAGCAAAAGGCCAGCAAAAGGCCAGGAA
CCGTAAAAAGGCCGCGTTGCTGGCGTTTTTCCATAGGCTCCGCCCCCCTGACGAGCATCACAAAAATCGA
CGCTCAAGTCAGAGGTGGCGAAACCCGACAGGACTATAAAGATACCAGGCGTTTCCCCCTGGAAGCTCCC
TCGTGCGCTCTCCTGTTCCGACCCTGCCGCTTACCGGATACCTGTCCGCCTTTCTCCCTTCGGGAAGCGT
GGCGCTTTCTCATAGCTCACGCTGTAGGTATCTCAGTTCGGTGTAGGTCGTTCGCTCCAAGCTGGGCTGT
GTGCACGAACCCCCCGTTCAGCCCGACCGCTGCGCCTTATCCGGTAACTATCGTCTTGAGTCCAACCCGG
TAAGACACGACTTATCGCCACTGGCAGCAGCCACTGGTAACAGGATTAGCAGAGCGAGGTATGTAGGCGG
TGCTACAGAGTTCTTGAAGTGGTGGCCTAACTACGGCTACACTAGAAGAACAGTATTTGGTATCTGCGCT
CTGCTGAAGCCAGTTACCTTCGGAAAAAGAGTTGGTAGCTCTTGATCCGGCAAACAAACCACCGCTGGTA
GCGGTGGTTTTTTTGTTTGCAAGCAGCAGATTACGCGCAGAAAAAAAGGATCTCAAGAAGATCCTTTGAT
CTTTTCTACGGGGTCTGACGCTCAGTGGAACGAAAACTCACGTTAAGGGATTTTGGTCATGAGATTATCA
AAAAGGATCTTCACCTAGATCCTTTTAAATTAAAAATGAAGTTTTAAATCAATCTAAAGTATATATGAGT
AAACTTGGTCTGACAGTTACCAATGCTTAATCAGTGAGGCACCTATCTCAGCGATCTGTCTATTTCGTTC
ATCCATAGTTGCCTGACTCCCCGTCGTGTAGATAACTACGATACGGGAGGGCTTACCATCTGGCCCCAGT
GCTGCAATGATACCGCGAGACCCACGCTCACCGGCTCCAGATTTATCAGCAATAAACCAGCCAGCCGGAA
GGGCCGAGCGCAGAAGTGGTCCTGCAACTTTATCCGCCTCCATCCAGTCTATTAATTGTTGCCGGGAAGC
TAGAGTAAGTAGTTCGCCAGTTAATAGTTTGCGCAACGTTGTTGCCATTGCTACAGGCATCGTGGTGTCA
CGCTCGTCGTTTGGTATGGCTTCATTCAGCTCCGGTTCCCAACGATCAAGGCGAGTTACATGATCCCCCA
TGTTGTGCAAAAAAGCGGTTAGCTCCTTCGGTCCTCCGATCGTTGTCAGAAGTAAGTTGGCCGCAGTGTT
ATCACTCATGGTTATGGCAGCACTGCATAATTCTCTTACTGTCATGCCATCCGTAAGATGCTTTTCTGTG
ACTGGTGAGTACTCAACCAAGTCATTCTGAGAATAGTGTATGCGGCGACCGAGTTGCTCTTGCCCGGCGT
CAATACGGGATAATACCGCGCCACATAGCAGAACTTTAAAAGTGCTCATCATTGGAAAACGTTCTTCGGG
GCGAAAACTCTCAAGGATCTTACCGCTGTTGAGATCCAGTTCGATGTAACCCACTCGTGCACCCAACTGA
TCTTCAGCATCTTTTACTTTCACCAGCGTTTCTGGGTGAGCAAAAACAGGAAGGCAAAATGCCGCAAAAA
AGGGAATAAGGGCGACACGGAAATGTTGAATACTCATACTCTTCCTTTTTCAATATTATTGAAGCATTTA
TCAGGGTTATTGTCTCATGAGCGGATACATATTTGAATGTATTTAGAAAAATAAACAAATAGGGGTTCCG
CGCACATTTCCCCGAAAAGTGCCACCTGAC
Features (pLannotate 1.2.2; 24 found; start..end, strand, type, name):
     31..83      -  misc_feature   bom (fragment): basis of mobility region from pBR322
    238..617     +  enhancer       CMV enhancer: human cytomegalovirus immediate early enhancer
    618..817     +  promoter       CMV promoter: human cytomegalovirus (CMV) immediate early promoter
    835..1015    +  LTR            5' LTR (truncated): truncated 5' long terminal repeat (LTR) from HIV-1
   1062..1187    +  misc_feature   HIV-1 Ψ: packaging signal of human immunodeficiency virus type 1
   1171..1509    +  CDS            HIV-1 gag (fragment): gag protein from human immunodeficiency virus 1; gag
   1686..1919    +  misc_feature   RRE: The Rev response element (RRE) of HIV-1 allows for Rev-dependent mRNA export from the nucleus to the cytoplasm.
   2296..2396    +  CDS            Rev (fragment): human immunodeficiency virus 1 (HIV-1) Rev protein; rev; enhances nuclear export of unspliced and incompletely spliced viral mRNAs
   2446..2563    +  misc_feature   cPPT/CTS: central polypurine tract and central termination sequence of HIV-1
   2622..2935    +  promoter       U6 promoter: RNA polymerase III promoter for mouse U6 snRNA (Das et al., 1988)
   2948..2975    -  misc_feature   MCS (fragment): pBluescript multiple cloning site
   3010..3043    +  protein_bind   loxP: Cre-mediated recombination occurs in the 8-bp core sequence (GCATACAT). Cre recombinase
   3114..3520    +  promoter       SFFV promoter: spleen focus-forming virus long terminal repeat (LTR) promoter
   3717..4179    +  misc_feature   IRES: internal ribosome entry site (IRES) of the encephalomyocarditis virus (EMCV)
   4193..4900    +  CDS            mCherry: mCherry is a basic (constitutively fluorescent) red fluorescent protein published in 2004, derived from Discosoma sp.. It is reported to be a very rapidly-maturing monomer with low acid sensitivity.
   4950..4983    +  protein_bind   loxP: Cre-mediated recombination occurs in the 8-bp core sequence (GCATACAT). Cre recombinase
   5016..5039    +  misc_feature   MCS (fragment): pBluescript multiple cloning site
   5039..5627    +  misc_feature   WPRE: woodchuck hepatitis virus posttranscriptional regulatory element
   5628..5647    +  misc_feature   MCS (fragment): pBluescript multiple cloning site
   5649..6149    +  CDS            nef (fragment): NEF_HV1LA - Experimental evidence at protein level: Swiss-Prot protein existence level 1. Extracellular Nef protein targets CD4(+) T-lymphocytes for apoptosis by interacting with CXCR4 surface receptors. From Human immunodeficiency virus type 1 group M subtype B (isolate Lai) (HIV-1).
   6156..6336    +  LTR            5' LTR (truncated): truncated 5' long terminal repeat (LTR) from HIV-1
   6398..6986    -  rep_origin     ori: high-copy-number ColE1/pMB1/pBR322/pUC origin of replication
   7157..8017    -  CDS            AmpR: β-lactamase; bla; confers resistance to ampicillin, carbenicillin, and related antibiotics
   8018..8122    -  promoter       AmpR promoter: bla
