[The description below was written by a language model from this plasmid's Addgene catalogue record and pLannotate feature annotations shown in this document.]
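Description:
LeGO-iC is an HIV-1-derived, third-generation lentiviral vector of the LeGO ("lentiviral gene ontology") series, built on a derivative of the pLentiLox3.7 backbone and intended for combined expression of a cDNA and an shRNA in mammalian cells. The 8,150 bp plasmid is propagated in E. coli at high copy from a ColE1/pUC-type origin under ampicillin selection (AmpR with its own bla promoter). As deposited it is an empty vector. It carries the regulatory elements and marker, but no cDNA or shRNA is recorded.

In the packaging cell, viral genomic RNA is transcribed from a CMV enhancer/promoter fused to a truncated 5' LTR, which makes transcription Tat-independent. This is followed by the Ψ packaging signal with a gag fragment, the Rev response element for nuclear export of the unspliced genome, and the cPPT/CTS, which aids nuclear import of the reverse-transcribed genome. A mouse U6 RNA polymerase III promoter is positioned to drive an shRNA, and the depositor notes compatibility with shRNA cassettes transferred from pSUPER. Downstream, the SFFV promoter drives a small multiple cloning site for the cDNA (BamHI, EcoRI, NotI), followed by an EMCV IRES and mCherry. Transgene and red fluorescent marker are therefore translated from a single bicistronic transcript, so fluorescence identifies transduced, expressing cells. Two loxP sites flank the SFFV–IRES–mCherry unit, which would allow its excision by Cre. A WPRE enhances transcript expression, and a truncated LTR after a nef fragment closes the genome.

Particles are produced with second- or third-generation packaging plasmids plus an envelope plasmid such as VSV-G. The vector is used for functional gene analysis by overexpression and/or knockdown, and its colour can be combined with other members of the panel.
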