Addgene plasmid #27362: LeGO-iC
Depositing lab: Boris Fehse. Depositing organization: Universitaetsklinikum Hamburg-Eppendorf. Publication: A multicolor panel of novel lentiviral "gene ontology" (LeGO) vectors for functional gene analysis. Weber K, Bartsch U, Stocking C, Fehse B. Mol Ther. 2008 Apr . 16(4):698-706. 10.1038/mt.2008.6 PubMed 18362927.
Backbone
  Vector backbone: LeGO
  Backbone size w/o insert (bp): 8150
  Vector type: Mammalian Expression, Lentiviral
Growth in bacteria
  Bacterial resistance: Ampicillin, 100 μg/mL
  Growth temperature: 37°C
  Growth strain: Stbl3
  Growth instructions: Any (like TOP10, XL10-Gold or Stbl)
  Copy number: High Copy
Gene/Insert
  Gene/Insert name: U6 promoter, SFFV promoter, IRES-mCherry
  Cloning method: Restriction Enzyme
  Sequencing primers: 5′ GAGCTCACAACCCCTCACTC
Resource information
  A portion of this plasmid was derived from a plasmid made by: The mCherry cDNA is from the Tsien lab (http://www.tsienlab.ucsd.edu). The lenti backbone is a derivative of pLentiLox3.7 developed at the MIT (http://web.mit.edu/jacks-lab/protocols/pll37.htm).
Terms and licenses: Academic/Nonprofit Terms; Industry Terms: Not Available to Industry
Depositor comments: HIV-1 derived third generation lentiviral vector for the expression of a cDNA and an shRNA. Compatibel to shRNAs cloned in pSUPER (XbaI/XhoI). Multiple cloning site for the cDNA: BamHI, EcoRI, NotI. An internal ribosome entry site (IRES) is used to express the marker gene. Use second generation (like psPAX2) or third generation (like pMDLg/pRRE + pRSV-Rev) systems for packaging in addition to a VSV-G expressing plasmid (or another envelope protein). Please visit the LeGO-Vector home page for more information: http://www.LentiGO-Vectors.de
How to cite: LeGO-iC was a gift from Boris Fehse (Addgene plasmid # 27362 ; http://n2t.net/addgene:27362 ; RRID:Addgene_27362)
