>Addgene plasmid #27362 | LeGO-iC | addgene partial sequence | sequence record 33681 | 27362 with U6 (5' cagtgcaggggaaagaatagtagac 3')
CTAAAGAATTACAAAAACAAATTACAAAAATTCAAAATTTTCGGGTTTATTACAGGGACAGCAGAGATCC
AGTTTGGTTAGTACCGGGCCCGCTCTAGAGATCCGACGCGCCATCTCTAGGCCCGCGCCGGCCCCCTCGC
ACAGACTTGTGGGAGAAGCTCGGCTACTCCCCTGCCCCGGTTAATTTGCATATAATATTTCCTAGTAACT
ATAGAGGCTTAATGTGCGATAAAAGACAGATAATCTGTTCTTTTTAATACTAGCTACATTTTACATGATA
GGCTTGGATTTCTATAAGAGATACAAATACTAAATTATTATTTTAAAAAACAGCACAAAAGGAAACTCAC
CCTAACTGTAAAGTAATTGTGTGTTTTGAGACTATAAATATCCCTTGGAGAAAAGCCTTGTTAACGCGCG
GTGACCCTCGAGGTCGACGGTATCGATAAGCTCGCTTCACGAGATTCCAGCAGGTCGAGGGACCTAATAA
CTTCGTATAGCATACATTATACGAAGTTATATTAAGGGTTCCAAGCTTAAGCGGCCGGCCGCTGAAAGAC
CCCACCTGTAGGTTTGGCAAGCTAGCTGCAGTAACGCCATTTTGCAAGGCATGGAAAAATACCAAACCAA
GAATAGAGAAGTTCAGATCAAGGGCGGGTACATGAAAATAGCTAACGTTGGGCCAAACAGGATATCTGCG
GTGAGCAGTTTCGGCCCCGGCCCGGGGCCAAGAACAGATGGTCACCGCAGTTTCGGCCCCGGCCCGAGGC
CAAGAACAGATGGTCCCCAGATATGGCCCAACCCTCAGCAGTTTCTTAAGACCCATCAGATGTTTCCAGG
CTCCCCCAAGGACCTGAAATGACCCTGCGCCTTATTTGAATTAACCAATCAGCCTGCTTCTCGCTTCTGT
TCGCGCGCTTCTGCTTCCCGAGCTCTATAAAAGAGCTCAC
