>Addgene plasmid #27362 | LeGO-iC | addgene partial sequence | sequence record 33682 | 27362 with mCherry-R (TTGGTCACCTTCAGCTTGG)
TCGCCCTCGCCCTCGATCTCGAACTCGTGGCCGTTCACGGAGCCCTCCATGTGCACCTTGAAGCGCATGA
ACTCCTTGATGATGGCCATGTTATCCTCCTCGCCCTTGCTCACCATGGTTGTGGCCATATTATCATCGTG
TTTTTCAAAGGAAAACCACGTCCCCGTGGTTCGGGGGGCCTAGACGTTTTTTTAACCTCGACTAAACACA
TGTAAAGCATGTGCACCGAGGCCCCAGATCAGATCCCATACAATGGGGTACCTTCTGGGCATCCTTCAGC
CCCTTGTTGAATACGCTTGAGGAGAGCCATTTGACTCTTTCCACAACTATCCAACTCACAACGTGGCACT
GGGGTTGTGCCGCCTTTGCAGGTGTATCTTATACACGTGGCTTTTGGCCGCAGAGGCACCTGTCGCCAGG
TGGGGGGTTCCGCTGCCTGCAAAGGGTCGCTACAGACGTTGTTTGTCTTCAAGAAGCTTCCAGAGGAACT
GCTTCCTTCACGACATTCAACAGACCTTGCATTCCTTTGGCGAGAGGGGAAAGACCCCTAGGAATGCTCG
TCAAGAAGACAGGGCCAGGTTTCCGGGCCCTCACATTGCCAAAAGACGGCAATATGGTGGAAAATAACAT
ATAGACAAACGCACACCGGCCTTATTCCAAGCGGCTTCGGCCAGTAACGTTAGGGGGGGGGGAGGGAGA
